Addgene plasmid #106774: gh104
Purpose: expression of gRNA targeting XXYLT1
Depositing lab: Eric-Paul Bennett. Depositing organization: University of Copenhagen. Publication: A validated gRNA library for CRISPR/Cas9 targeting of the human glycosyltransferase genome. Narimatsu Y, Joshi HJ, Zhang Y, Gomes C, Chen YH, Lorenzetti F, Furukawa S, Schjoldager K, Hansen L, Clausen H, Bennett EP, Wandall HH. Glycobiology. 2018 Jan 5. pii: 4791732. doi: 10.1093/glycob/cwx101. PubMed 29315387.
Backbone
  Vector backbone: EPB104
  Backbone manufacturer: Eric-Paul Bennett (Addgene plasmid # 68369)
  Backbone size w/o insert (bp): 2376
  Vector type: Mammalian Expression
Growth in bacteria
  Bacterial resistance: Ampicillin, 100 μg/mL
  Growth temperature: 37°C
  Growth strain: DH5alpha
  Copy number: High Copy
Gene/Insert
  Gene/Insert name: XXYLT1
  gRNA/shRNA sequence: GCAGTGAGCGCAGCGCGACG
  Species: H. sapiens (human)
  Entrez Gene: XXYLT1 (a.k.a. C3orf21)
  Cloning method: Restriction Enzyme; 5′ cloning site unknown (unknown if destroyed); 3′ cloning site unknown (unknown if destroyed)
  Sequencing primers: 5′ T7NP
Terms and licenses: Academic/Nonprofit Terms; Industry Terms: Not Available to Industry
How to cite: gh104 was a gift from Eric-Paul Bennett (Addgene plasmid # 106774 ; http://n2t.net/addgene:106774 ; RRID:Addgene_106774)
