[The description below was written by a language model from this plasmid's Addgene catalogue record and pLannotate feature annotations shown in this document.]
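Description:
gh104 is a small mammalian guide RNA expression plasmid built on the EPB104 backbone, carrying a single gRNA directed against human XXYLT1 (also known as C3orf21). It belongs to a validated gRNA library designed for CRISPR/Cas9 targeting of the human glycosyltransferase genes. The sequenced record is about 2.7 kb. In E. coli the plasmid is maintained at high copy from a ColE1/pUC-type origin and selected with ampicillin through a β-lactamase gene driven by its own bla promoter.

The payload is a compact RNA polymerase III cassette. A human U6 snRNA promoter sits at the start of the record and is followed, after a short gap consistent with the 20-nucleotide targeting spacer, by the Streptococcus pyogenes Cas9 guide RNA scaffold, so transcription yields a complete single guide RNA. The plasmid carries no Cas9 coding sequence and no mammalian selection marker or reporter among the annotated features, so the nuclease has to be supplied separately, for example from a co-transfected plasmid or a Cas9-expressing cell line.

The other annotations are short fragments of lacI, an RSF origin, an M13 origin and lacZα. These appear to be remnants of the cloning vector lineage rather than functional elements. A T7 promoter lies just upstream of the U6 promoter on the circular map, in line with the T7-based primer listed for sequencing. The insert was introduced by restriction enzyme cloning, though the sites used are not recorded. The construct is typically used for transient delivery into human cells to disrupt XXYLT1 when studying glycosylation.
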