Features (pLannotate 1.2.2; 10 found; start..end, strand, type, name):
      1..241     +  promoter       U6 promoter: RNA polymerase III promoter for human U6 snRNA
    270..345     +  misc_RNA       gRNA scaffold: guide RNA scaffold for the Streptococcus pyogenes CRISPR/Cas9 system
    392..439     -  CDS            lacI (fragment): lac repressor; lacI; The lac repressor binds to the lac operator to inhibit transcription in E. coli. This inhibition can be relieved by adding lactose or isopropyl-β-D-thiogalactopyranoside (IPTG).
    476..516     -  rep_origin     RSF ori (fragment): Plasmids containing the RSF 1030 origin of replication can be propagated in E. coli cells that contain additional plasmids with compatible origins.
    594..1182    -  rep_origin     ori: high-copy-number ColE1/pMB1/pBR322/pUC origin of replication
   1353..2213    -  CDS            AmpR: β-lactamase; bla; confers resistance to ampicillin, carbenicillin, and related antibiotics
   2214..2318    -  promoter       AmpR promoter: bla
   2344..2475    -  rep_origin     M13 ori (fragment): M13 bacteriophage origin of replication; arrow indicates direction of (+) strand synthesis
   2496..2652    -  CDS            lacZα (fragment): LacZα fragment of β-galactosidase; lacZ fragment
   2661..2679    +  promoter       T7 promoter: promoter for bacteriophage T7 RNA polymerase
>Addgene plasmid #106774 | gh104 | addgene full sequence | sequence record 243072 | Addgene NGS Result
GAGGGCCTATTTCCCATGATTCCTTCATATTTGCATATACGATACAAGGCTGTTAGAGAGATAATTGGAA
TTAATTTGACTGTAAACACAAAGATATTAGTACAAAATACGTGACGTAGAAAGTAATAATTTCTTGGGTA
GTTTGCAGTTTTAAAATTATGTTTTAAAATGGACTATCATATGCTTACCGTAACTTGAAAGTATTTCGAT
TTCTTGGCTTTATATATCTTGTGGAAAGGACGAAACACCGCAGTGAGCGCAGCGCGACGGTTTTAGAGCT
AGAAATAGCAAGTTAAAATAAGGCTAGTCCGTTATCAACTTGAAAAAGTGGCACCGAGTCGGTGCTTTTT
TTGGTACCTGGAGCACAAGACTGGCCTCATGGGCCTTCCGCTCACTGCCCGCTTTCCAGTCGGGAAACCT
GTCGTGCCAGCTGCATTAACATGGTCATAGCTGTTTCCTTGCGTATTGGGCGCTCTCCGCTTCCTCGCTC
ACTGACTCGCTGCGCTCGGTCGTTCGGGTAAAGCCTGGGGTGCCTAATGAGCAAAAGGCCAGCAAAAGGC
CAGGAACCGTAAAAAGGCCGCGTTGCTGGCGTTTTTCCATAGGCTCCGCCCCCCTGACGAGCATCACAAA
AATCGACGCTCAAGTCAGAGGTGGCGAAACCCGACAGGACTATAAAGATACCAGGCGTTTCCCCCTGGAA
GCTCCCTCGTGCGCTCTCCTGTTCCGACCCTGCCGCTTACCGGATACCTGTCCGCCTTTCTCCCTTCGGG
AAGCGTGGCGCTTTCTCATAGCTCACGCTGTAGGTATCTCAGTTCGGTGTAGGTCGTTCGCTCCAAGCTG
GGCTGTGTGCACGAACCCCCCGTTCAGCCCGACCGCTGCGCCTTATCCGGTAACTATCGTCTTGAGTCCA
ACCCGGTAAGACACGACTTATCGCCACTGGCAGCAGCCACTGGTAACAGGATTAGCAGAGCGAGGTATGT
AGGCGGTGCTACAGAGTTCTTGAAGTGGTGGCCTAACTACGGCTACACTAGAAGAACAGTATTTGGTATC
TGCGCTCTGCTGAAGCCAGTTACCTTCGGAAAAAGAGTTGGTAGCTCTTGATCCGGCAAACAAACCACCG
CTGGTAGCGGTGGTTTTTTTGTTTGCAAGCAGCAGATTACGCGCAGAAAAAAAGGATCTCAAGAAGATCC
TTTGATCTTTTCTACGGGGTCTGACGCTCAGTGGAACGAAAACTCACGTTAAGGGATTTTGGTCATGAGA
TTATCAAAAAGGATCTTCACCTAGATCCTTTTAAATTAAAAATGAAGTTTTAAATCAATCTAAAGTATAT
ATGAGTAAACTTGGTCTGACAGTTACCAATGCTTAATCAGTGAGGCACCTATCTCAGCGATCTGTCTATT
TCGTTCATCCATAGTTGCCTGACTCCCCGTCGTGTAGATAACTACGATACGGGAGGGCTTACCATCTGGC
CCCAGTGCTGCAATGATACCGCGAGAACCACGCTCACCGGCTCCAGATTTATCAGCAATAAACCAGCCAG
CCGGAAGGGCCGAGCGCAGAAGTGGTCCTGCAACTTTATCCGCCTCCATCCAGTCTATTAATTGTTGCCG
GGAAGCTAGAGTAAGTAGTTCGCCAGTTAATAGTTTGCGCAACGTTGTTGCCATTGCTACAGGCATCGTG
GTGTCACGCTCGTCGTTTGGTATGGCTTCATTCAGCTCCGGTTCCCAACGATCAAGGCGAGTTACATGAT
CCCCCATGTTGTGCAAAAAAGCGGTTAGCTCCTTCGGTCCTCCGATCGTTGTCAGAAGTAAGTTGGCCGC
AGTGTTATCACTCATGGTTATGGCAGCACTGCATAATTCTCTTACTGTCATGCCATCCGTAAGATGCTTT
TCTGTGACTGGTGAGTACTCAACCAAGTCATTCTGAGAATAGTGTATGCGGCGACCGAGTTGCTCTTGCC
CGGCGTCAATACGGGATAATACCGCGCCACATAGCAGAACTTTAAAAGTGCTCATCATTGGAAAACGTTC
TTCGGGGCGAAAACTCTCAAGGATCTTACCGCTGTTGAGATCCAGTTCGATGTAACCCACTCGTGCACCC
AACTGATCTTCAGCATCTTTTACTTTCACCAGCGTTTCTGGGTGAGCAAAAACAGGAAGGCAAAATGCCG
CAAAAAAGGGAATAAGGGCGACACGGAAATGTTGAATACTCATACTCTTCCTTTTTCAATATTATTGAAG
CATTTATCAGGGTTATTGTCTCATGAGCGGATACATATTTGAATGTATTTAGAAAAATAAACAAATAGGG
GTTCCGCGCACATTTCCCCGAAAAGTGCCACCTAAATTGTAAGCGTTAATATTTTGTTAAAATTCGCGTT
AAATTTTTGTTAAATCAGCTCATTTTTTAACCAATAGGCCGAAATCGGCAAAATCCCTTATAAATCAAAA
GAATAGACCGAGATAGGGTTGAGTGGCCGCTACAGGGCGCTCCCATTCGCCATTCAGGCTGCGCAACTGT
TGGGAAGGGCGTTTCGGTGCGGGCCTCTTCGCTATTACGCCAGCTGGCGAAAGGGGGATGTGCTGCAAGG
CGATTAAGTTGGGTAACGCCAGGGTTTTCCCAGTCACGACGTTGTAAAACGACGGCCAGTGAGCGCGACG
TAATACGACTCACTATAGGGCGAATTGGCGGAAGGCCGTCAAGGCCACGTGTCTTGTCCAGAGCTCGATA
TCGAATTAATTC
